>Addgene plasmid #36097 | pLenti-MP2 | depositor full sequence | sequence record 44710 | pLenti-MP2 sequence 6782 bps
AATGTAGTCTTATGCAATACTCTTGTAGTCTTGCAACATGGTAACGATGAGTTAGCAACATGCCTTACAA
GGAGAGAAAAAGCACCGTGCATGCCGATTGGTGGAAGTAAGGTGGTACGATCGTGCCTTATTAGGAAGGC
AACAGACGGGTCTGACATGGATTGGACGAACCACTGAATTGCCGCATTGCAGAGATATTGTATTTAAGTG
CCTAGCTCGATACATAAACGGGTCTCTCTGGTTAGACCAGATCTGAGCCTGGGAGCTCTCTGGCTAACTA
GGGAACCCACTGCTTAAGCCTCAATAAAGCTTGCCTTGAGTGCTTCAAGTAGTGTGTGCCCGTCTGTTGT
GTGACTCTGGTAACTAGAGATCCCTCAGACCCTTTTAGTCAGTGTGGAAAATCTCTAGCAGTGGCGCCCG
AACAGGGACTTGAAAGCGAAAGGGAAACCAGAGGAGCTCTCTCGACGCAGGACTCGGCTTGCTGAAGCGC
GCACGGCAAGAGGCGAGGGGCGGCGACTGGTGAGTACGCCAAAAATTTTGACTAGCGGAGGCTAGAAGGA
GAGAGATGGGTGCGAGAGCGTCAGTATTAAGCGGGGGAGAATTAGATCGCGATGGGAAAAAATTCGGTTA
AGGCCAGGGGGAAAGAAAAAATATAAATTAAAACATATAGTATGGGCAAGCAGGGAGCTAGAACGATTCG
CAGTTAATCCTGGCCTGTTAGAAACATCAGAAGGCTGTAGACAAATACTGGGACAGCTACAACCATCCCT
TCAGACAGGATCAGAAGAACTTAGATCATTATATAATACAGTAGCAACCCTCTATTGTGTGCATCAAAGG
ATAGAGATAAAAGACACCAAGGAAGCTTTAGACAAGATAGAGGAAGAGCAAAACAAAAGTAAGACCACCG
CACAGCAAGCGGCCGCTGATCTTCAGACCTGGAGGAGGAGATATGAGGGACAATTGGAGAAGTGAATTAT
ATAAATATAAAGTAGTAAAAATTGAACCATTAGGAGTAGCACCCACCAAGGCAAAGAGAAGAGTGGTGCA
GAGAGAAAAAAGAGCAGTGGGAATAGGAGCTTTGTTCCTTGGGTTCTTGGGAGCAGCAGGAAGCACTATG
GGCGCAGCGTCAATGACGCTGACGGTACAGGCCAGACAATTATTGTCTGGTATAGTGCAGCAGCAGAACA
ATTTGCTGAGGGCTATTGAGGCGCAACAGCATCTGTTGCAACTCACAGTCTGGGGCATCAAGCAGCTCCA
GGCAAGAATCCTGGCTGTGGAAAGATACCTAAAGGATCAACAGCTCCTGGGGATTTGGGGTTGCTCTGGA
AAACTCATTTGCACCACTGCTGTGCCTTGGAATGCTAGTTGGAGTAATAAATCTCTGGAACAGATTTGGA
ATCACACGACCTGGATGGAGTGGGACAGAGAAATTAACAATTACACAAGCTTAATACACTCCTTAATTGA
AGAATCGCAAAACCAGCAAGAAAAGAATGAACAAGAATTATTGGAATTAGATAAATGGGCAAGTTTGTGG
AATTGGTTTAACATAACAAATTGGCTGTGGTATATAAAATTATTCATAATGATAGTAGGAGGCTTGGTAG
GTTTAAGAATAGTTTTTGCTGTACTTTCTATAGTGAATAGAGTTAGGCAGGGATATTCACCATTATCGTT
TCAGACCCACCTCCCAACCCCGAGGGGACCCGACAGGCCCGAAGGAATAGAAGAAGAAGGTGGAGAGAGA
GACAGAGACAGATCCATTCGATTAGTGAACGGATCTCGACGGTATCGGTTAACTTTTAAAAGAAAAGGGG
GGATTGGGGGGTACAGTGCAGGGGAAAGAATAGTAGACATAATAGCAACAGACATACAAACTAAAGAATT
ACAAAAACAAATTACAAAATTCAAAATTTTATCGATAAGCTTGGGAGTTCCGCGTTACATAACTTACGGT
AAATGGCCCGCCTGGCTGACCGCCCAACGACCCCCGCCCATTGACGTCAATAATGACGTATGTTCCCATA
GTAACGCCAATAGGGACTTTCCATTGACGTCAATGGGTGGAGTATTTACGGTAAACTGCCCACTTGGCAG
TACATCAAGTGTATCATATGCCAAGTACGCCCCCTATTGACGTCAATGACGGTAAATGGCCCGCCTGGCA
TTATGCCCAGTACATGACCTTATGGGACTTTCCTACTTGGCAGTACATCTACGTATTAGTCATCGCTATT
ACCATGGTGATGCGGTTTTGGCAGTACATCAATGGGCGTGGATAGCGGTTTGACTCACGGGGATTTCCAA
GTCTCCACCCCATTGACGTCAATGGGAGTTTGTTTTGGCACCAAAATCAACGGGACTTTCCAAAATGTCG
TAACAACTCCGCCCCATTGACGCAAATGGGCGGTAGGCGTGTACGGTGGGAGGTCTATATAAGCAGAGCT
CGTTTAGTGAACCGTCAGATCGCCTGGAGACGCCATCCACGCTGTTTTGACCTCCATAGAAGACACCGCC
CGGGCGTACGGGATCCCACCGGTGCTCGAGATGCATACTAGTGAATTCACGCGTTCTAGACCTGCAGGGT
CGACTCCGGATGATCAGGGCCCTGTACAGATATCGACAATCAACCTCTGGATTACAAAATTTGTGAAAGA
TTGACTGGTATTCTTAACTATGTTGCTCCTTTTACGCTATGTGGATACGCTGCTTTAATGCCTTTGTATC
ATGCTATTGCTTCCCGTATGGCTTTCATTTTCTCCTCCTTGTATAAATCCTGGTTGCTGTCTCTTTATGA
GGAGTTGTGGCCCGTTGTCAGGCAACGTGGCGTGGTGTGCACTGTGTTTGCTGACGCAACCCCCACTGGT
TGGGGCATTGCCACCACCTGTCAGCTCCTTTCCGGGACTTTCGCTTTCCCCCTCCCTATTGCCACGGCGG
AACTCATCGCCGCCTGCCTTGCCCGCTGCTGGACAGGGGCTCGGCTGTTGGGCACTGACAATTCCGTGGT
GTTGTCGGGGAAGCTGACGTCCTTTCCATGGCTGCTCGCCTGTGTTGCCACCTGGATTCTGCGCGGGACG
TCCTTCTGCTACGTCCCTTCGGCCCTCAATCCAGCGGACCTTCCTTCCCGCGGCCTGCTGCCGGCTCTGC
GGCCTCTTCCGCGTCTTCGCCTTCGCCCTCAGACGAGTCGGATCTCCCTTTGGGCCGCCTCCCCGCCTGG
AATTCGAGCTCGGTACCTTTAAGACCAATGACTTACAAGGCAGCTGTAGATCTTAGCCACTTTTTAAAAG
AAAAGGGGGGACTGGAAGGGCTAATTCACTCCCAACGAAGACAAGATCTGCTTTTTGCTTGTACTGGGTC
TCTCTGGTTAGACCAGATCTGAGCCTGGGAGCTCTCTGGCTAACTAGGGAACCCACTGCTTAAGCCTCAA
TAAAGCTTGCCTTGAGTGCTTCAAGTAGTGTGTGCCCGTCTGTTGTGTGACTCTGGTAACTAGAGATCCC
TCAGACCCTTTTAGTCAGTGTGGAAAATCTCTAGCAGTAGTAGTTCATGTCATCTTATTATTCAGTATTT
ATAACTTGCAAAGAAATGAATATCAGAGAGTGAGAGGAACTTGTTTATTGCAGCTTATAATGGTTACAAA
TAAAGCAATAGCATCACAAATTTCACAAATAAAGCATTTTTTTCACTGCATTCTAGTTGTGGTTTGTCCA
AACTCATCAATGTATCTTATCATGTCTGGCTCTAGCTATCCCGCCCCTAACTCCGCCCATCCCGCCCCTA
ACTCCGCCCAGTTCCGCCCATTCTCCGCCCCATGGCTGACTAATTTTTTTTATTTATGCAGAGGCCGAGG
CCGCCTCGGCCTCTGAGCTATTCCAGAAGTAGTGAGGAGGCTTTTTTGGAGGCCTAGGGACGTACCCAAT
TCGCCCTATAGTGAGTCGTATTACGCGCGCTCACTGGCCGTCGTTTTACAACGTCGTGACTGGGAAAACC
CTGGCGTTACCCAACTTAATCGCCTTGCAGCACATCCCCCTTTCGCCAGCTGGCGTAATAGCGAAGAGGC
CCGCACCGATCGCCCTTCCCAACAGTTGCGCAGCCTGAATGGCGAATGGG
[124 nt withheld, positions 4111-4234]
C
[91 nt withheld, positions 4236-4326]
A
[49 nt withheld, positions 4328-4376]
CCTTTGACGTTGGAGTCCACGTTCTTT
[37 nt withheld, positions 4404-4440]
ACCCTATCTCGGTCTATTCTTTTGATTTATAAGGGATTTTGCCGATTTCGGCCTATTGGTTAAAAAATGA
GCTGATTTAACAAAAATTTAACGCGAATTTTAACAAAATATTAACGCTTACAATTTAGGTGGCACTTTTC
GGGGAAATGTGCGCGGAACCCCTATTTGTTTATTTTTCTAAATACATTCAAATATGTATCCGCTCATGAG
ACAATAACCCTGATAAATGCTTCAATAATATTGAAAAAGGAAGAGTATGAGTATTCAACATTTCCGTGTC
GCCCTTATTCCCTTTTTTGCGGCATTTTGCCTTCCTGTTTTTGCTCACCCAGAAACGCTGGTGAAAGTAA
AAGATGCTGAAGATCAGTTGGGTGCACGAGTGGGTTACATCGAACTGGATCTCAACAGCGGTAAGATCCT
TGAGAGTTTTCGCCCCGAAGAACGTTTTCCAATGATGAGCACTTTTAAAGTTCTGCTATGTGGCGCGGTA
TTATCCCGTATTGACGCCGGGCAAGAGCAACTCGGTCGCCGCATACACTATTCTCAGAATGACTTGGTTG
AGTACTCACCAGTCACAGAAAAGCATCTTACGGATGGCATGACAGTAAGAGAATTATGCAGTGCTGCCAT
AACCATGAGTGATAACACTGCGGCCAACTTACTTCTGACAACGATCGGAGGACCGAAGGAGCTAACCGCT
TTTTTGCACAACATGGGGGATCATGTAACTCGCCTTGATCGTTGGGAACCGGAGCTGAATGAAGCCATAC
CAAACGACGAGCGTGACACCACGATGCCTGTAGCAATGGCAACAACGTTGCGCAAACTATTAACTGGCGA
ACTACTTACTCTAGCTTCCCGGCAACAATTAATAGACTGGATGGAGGCGGATAAAGTTGCAGGACCACTT
CTGCGCTCGGCCCTTCCGGCTGGCTGGTTTATTGCTGATAAATCTGGAGCCGGTGAGCGTGGGTCTCGCG
GTATCATTGCAGCACTGGGGCCAGATGGTAAGCCCTCCCGTATCGTAGTTATCTACACGACGGGGAGTCA
GGCAACTATGGATGAACGAAATAGACAGATCGCTGAGATAGGTGCCTCACTGATTAAGCATTGGTAACTG
TCAGACCAAGTTTACTCATATATACTTTAGATTGATTTAAAACTTCATTTTTAATTTAAAAGGATCTAGG
TGAAGATCCTTTTTGATAATCTCATGACCAAAATCCCTTAACGTGAGTTTTCGTTCCACTGAGCGTCAGA
CCCCGTAGAAAAGATCAAAGGATCTTCTTGAGATCCTTTTTTTCTGCGCGTAATCTGCTGCTTGCAAACA
AAAAAACCACCGCTACCAGCGGTGGTTTGTTTGCCGGATCAAGAGCTACCAACTCTTTTTCCGAAGGTAA
CTGGCTTCAGCAGAGCGCAGATACCAAATACTGTTCTTCTAGTGTAGCCGTAGTTAGGCCACCACTTCAA
GAACTCTGTAGCACCGCCTACATACCTCGCTCTGCTAATCCTGTTACCAGTGGCTGCTGCCAGTGGCGAT
AAGTCGTGTCTTACCGGGTTGGACTCAAGACGATAGTTACCGGATAAGGCGCAGCGGTCGGGCTGAACGG
GGGGTTCGTGCACACAGCCCAGCTTGGAGCGAACGACCTACACCGAACTGAGATACCTACAGCGTGAGCT
ATGAGAAAGCGCCACGCTTCCCGAAGGGAGAAAGGCGGACAGGTATCCGGTAAGCGGCAGGGTCGGAACA
GGAGAGCGCACGAGGGAGCTTCCAGGGGGAAACGCCTGGTATCTTTATAGTCCTGTCGGGTTTCGCCACC
TCTGACTTGAGCGTCGATTTTTGTGATGCTCGTCAGGGGGGCGGAGCCTATGGAAAAACGCCAGCAACGC
GGCCTTTTTACGGTTCCTGGCCTTTTGCTGGCCTTTTGCTCACATGTTCTTTCCTGCGTTATCCCCTGAT
TCTGTGGATAACCGTATTACCGCCTTTGAGTGAGCTGATACCGCTCGCCGCAGCCGAACGACCGAGCGCA
GCGAGTCAGTGAGCGAGGAAGCGGAAGAGCGCCCAATACGCAAACCGCCTCTCCCCGCGCGTTGGCCGAT
TCATTAATGCAGCTGGCACGACAGGTTTCCCGACTGGAAAGCGGGCAGTGAGCGCAACGCAATTAATGTG
AGTTAGCTCACTCATTAGGCACCCCAGGCTTTACACTTTATGCTTCCGGCTCGTATGTTGTGTGGAATTG
TGAGCGGATAACAATTTCACACAGGAAACAGCTATGACCATGATTACGCCAAGCGCGCAATTAACCCTCA
CTAAAGGGAACAAAAGCTGGAGCTGCAAGCTT
Features (pLannotate 1.2.2; 25 found; start..end, strand, type, name):
      3..229     +  promoter       RSV promoter: Rous sarcoma virus enhancer/promoter
    230..410     +  LTR            5' LTR (truncated): truncated 5' long terminal repeat (LTR) from HIV-1
    457..582     +  misc_feature   HIV-1 Ψ: packaging signal of human immunodeficiency virus type 1
    566..929     +  CDS            HIV-1 gag (fragment): gag protein from human immunodeficiency virus 1; gag
   1075..1308    +  misc_feature   RRE: The Rev response element (RRE) of HIV-1 allows for Rev-dependent mRNA export from the nucleus to the cytoplasm.
   1685..1785    +  CDS            Rev (fragment): human immunodeficiency virus 1 (HIV-1) Rev protein; rev; enhances nuclear export of unspliced and incompletely spliced viral mRNAs
   1804..1920    +  misc_feature   cPPT/CTS: central polypurine tract and central termination sequence of HIV-1
   1943..2246    +  enhancer       CMV enhancer: human cytomegalovirus immediate early enhancer
   2247..2450    +  promoter       CMV promoter: human cytomegalovirus (CMV) immediate early promoter
   2628..3216    +  misc_feature   WPRE: woodchuck hepatitis virus posttranscriptional regulatory element
   3233..3301    +  CDS            nef (fragment): NEF_HV1Z2 - Experimental evidence at protein level: Swiss-Prot protein existence level 1. Extracellular Nef protein targets CD4(+) T-lymphocytes for apoptosis by interacting with CXCR4 surface receptors. From Human immunodeficiency virus type 1 group M subtype D (isolate Z2/CDC-Z34) (HIV-1).
   3303..3536    +  LTR            3' LTR (ΔU3): self-inactivating 3' long terminal repeat (LTR) from HIV-1
   3608..3729    +  polyA_signal   SV40 poly(A) signal: SV40 polyadenylation signal
   3769..3904    +  rep_origin     SV40 ori: SV40 origin of replication
   3925..3943    -  promoter       T7 promoter: promoter for bacteriophage T7 RNA polymerase
   3951..4106    +  CDS            lacZα (fragment): LacZα fragment of β-galactosidase; lacZ fragment
   4111..4539    +  rep_origin     f1 ori (sequence partly withheld): f1 bacteriophage origin of replication; arrow indicates direction of (+) strand synthesis
   4592..4696    +  promoter       AmpR promoter: bla
   4697..5557    +  CDS            AmpR: β-lactamase; bla; confers resistance to ampicillin, carbenicillin, and related antibiotics
   5728..6316    +  rep_origin     ori: high-copy-number ColE1/pMB1/pBR322/pUC origin of replication
   6499..6591    +  CDS            lacI (fragment): lac repressor; lacI; The lac repressor binds to the lac operator to inhibit transcription in E. coli. This inhibition can be relieved by adding lactose or isopropyl-β-D-thiogalactopyranoside (IPTG).
   6604..6625    +  protein_bind   CAP binding site: CAP binding activates transcription in the presence of cAMP. E. coli catabolite activator protein
   6640..6670    +  promoter       lac promoter: promoter for the E. coli lac operon
   6678..6694    +  protein_bind   lac operator: The lac repressor binds to the lac operator to inhibit transcription in E. coli. This inhibition can be relieved by adding lactose or isopropyl-β-D-thiogalactopyranoside (IPTG). lac repressor encoded by lacI
   6739..6757    +  promoter       T3 promoter: promoter for bacteriophage T3 RNA polymerase
