[The description below was written by a language model from this plasmid's Addgene catalogue record and pLannotate feature annotations shown in this document.]
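Description:
pLenti-MP2 is an empty third-generation, self-inactivating lentiviral transfer vector of 6,782 bp, derived from the pRRLsinPPT-CMV-MCS-WPRE backbone by replacing the original cloning site with a new polylinker called MP2. It is propagated in E. coli through a high-copy ColE1/pUC-type origin with ampicillin selection (AmpR, β-lactamase). The plasmid portion also carries an f1 origin, an SV40 origin, T7 and T3 promoters, and remnants of lac elements (lacZα and lacI fragments, lac promoter and operator) left over from the parental cloning vector.

The viral genome is transcribed from a chimeric 5' end in which the RSV enhancer/promoter replaces the U3 region of a truncated HIV-1 5' LTR, making genomic RNA production Tat-independent, the defining feature of third-generation systems. Downstream lie the HIV-1 Ψ packaging signal extending into a gag fragment, the Rev response element for Rev-dependent nuclear export of the unspliced genome, and the cPPT/CTS, which improves nuclear import and transduction efficiency. The internal expression cassette consists of the CMV immediate-early enhancer and promoter, followed by an unannotated gap of under 200 bp that presumably holds the MP2 polylinker, then WPRE to enhance transcript stability and expression. The ΔU3 3' LTR is copied to both ends on reverse transcription, silencing LTR promoter activity in the integrated provirus, and an SV40 poly(A) signal follows it.

No insert, reporter or mammalian selection marker is present. The vector serves as a backbone for cloning a gene of interest under CMV control, with virus produced by supplying the packaging and envelope functions from separate helper plasmids. The associated publication concerns neurotrophin delivery with transplanted Schwann cells after spinal cord injury.
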