Addgene plasmid #36097: pLenti-MP2
Purpose: (Empty Backbone) 3rd generation lentiviral plasmid
Depositing lab: Pantelis Tsoulfas. Depositing organization: University of Miami. Publication: A multifunctional neurotrophin with reduced affinity to p75NTR enhances transplanted Schwann cell survival and axon growth after spinal cord injury. Enomoto M, Bunge MB, Tsoulfas P. Exp Neurol. 2013 Oct;248:170-82. doi: 10.1016/j.expneurol.2013.06.013. Epub 2013 Jun 20. PubMed 23792206.
Backbone
  Vector backbone: pRRLsinPPT-CMV-MCS-WPRE
  Backbone manufacturer: Naldini Lab
  Backbone size (bp): 6782
  Modifications to backbone: new polylinker (MP2)
  Vector type: Lentiviral
Growth in bacteria
  Bacterial resistance: Ampicillin, 100 μg/mL
  Growth temperature: 37°C
  Growth strain: Stbl3
  Growth instructions: optimal growth in low salt LB (5gm NaCl)
  Copy number: Unknown
Terms and licenses: Academic/Nonprofit Terms; Industry Terms: Not Available to Industry
Depositor comments: The backbone is described the Naldini group in Dull et al., 1998 (JVI) and was modified by Anthony Oliva and Jia Pingping at the Miami project.
How to cite: pLenti-MP2 was a gift from Pantelis Tsoulfas (Addgene plasmid # 36097 ; http://n2t.net/addgene:36097 ; RRID:Addgene_36097)
