>Addgene plasmid #36097 | pLenti-MP2 | addgene partial sequence | sequence record 45244 | WPRE-R 5'-CATAGCGTAAAAGGAGCAACA-3'
GATTGGGGGGTACAGTGCAGGGGAAAGAATAGTAGACATAATAGCAACAGACATACAAACTAAAGAATTA
CAAAAACAAATTACAAAATTCAAAATTTTATCGATAAGCTTGGGAGTTCCGCGTTACATAACTTACGGTA
AATGGCCCGCCTGGCTGACCGCCCAACGACCCCCGCCCATTGACGTCAATAATGACGTATGTTCCCATAG
TAACGCCAATAGGGACTTTCCATTGACGTCAATGGGTGGAGTATTTACGGTAAACTGCCCACTTGGCAGT
ACATCAAGTGTATCATATGCCAAGTACGCCCCCTATTGACGTCAATGACGGTAAATGGCCCGCCTGGCAT
TATGCCCAGTACATGACCTTATGGGACTTTCCTACTTGGCAGTACATCTACGTATTAGTCATCGCTATTA
CCATGGTGATGCGGTTTTGGCAGTACATCAATGGGCGTGGATAGCGGTTTGACTCACGGGGATTTCCAAG
TCTCCACCCCATTGACGTCAATGGGAGTTTGTTTTGGCACCAAAATCAACGGGACTTTCCAAAATGTCGT
AACAACTCCGCCCCATTGACGCAAATGGGCGGTAGGCGTGTACGGTGGGAGGTCTATATAAGCAGAGCTC
GTTTAGTGAACCGTCAGATCGCCTGGAGACGCCATCCACGCTGTTTTGACCTCCATAGAAGACACCGCCC
GGGCGTACGGGATCCCACCGGTGCTCGAGATGCATACTAGTGAATTCACGCGTTCTAGACCTGCAGGGTC
GACTCCGGATGATCAGGGCCCTGTACAGATATCGACAATC
